Addgene plasmid #154183: pCAG-OSF-PP-squirrel-monkey-CHMP3(155)
Purpose: expresses squirrel monkey CHMP3(155) in mammalian cells
Depositing lab: Wesley Sundquist. Depositing organization: University of Utah. Publication: RetroCHMP3 blocks budding of enveloped viruses without blocking cytokinesis. Rheinemann L, Downhour DM, Bredbenner K, Mercenne G, Davenport KA, Schmitt PT, Necessary CR, McCullough J, Schmitt AP, Simon SM, Sundquist WI, Elde NC. Cell. 2021 Sep 27. pii: S0092-8674(21)01055-2. doi: 10.1016/j.cell.2021.09.008. PubMed 34597582.
Backbone
  Vector backbone: pCAG-OSF-PP
  Backbone manufacturer: Addgene 154247
  Backbone size w/o insert (bp): 5016
  Total vector size (bp): 5474
  Vector type: Mammalian Expression
Growth in bacteria
  Bacterial resistance: Ampicillin, 100 μg/mL
  Growth temperature: 37°C
  Growth strain: DH5alpha
  Copy number: Unknown
Gene/Insert
  Gene/Insert name: CHMP3(155)
  Species: S. sciureus (squirrel monkey)
  Insert size (bp): 495
  Mutation: C-terminal truncation of CHMP3 at amino acid 155
  Tag / fusion protein: Strep-Tag II (N terminal on insert); FLAG (N terminal on insert); preScission site (N terminal on insert)
Terms and licenses: Academic/Nonprofit Terms; Industry Terms: Not Available to Industry
How to cite: pCAG-OSF-PP-squirrel-monkey-CHMP3(155) was a gift from Wesley Sundquist (Addgene plasmid # 154183 ; http://n2t.net/addgene:154183 ; RRID:Addgene_154183)
