[The description below was written by a language model from this plasmid's Addgene catalogue record and pLannotate feature annotations shown in this document.]
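Description:
pCAG-OSF-PP-squirrel-monkey-CHMP3(155) is a 5.5 kb mammalian expression plasmid built on the pCAG-OSF-PP backbone. It is propagated in E. coli through a high-copy ColE1/pUC-type origin and selected with ampicillin via a β-lactamase gene under its own bla promoter. The backbone also carries an SV40 origin of replication, which can support episomal amplification in cells expressing SV40 large T antigen. It also retains lac promoter/operator and lacI fragments, which appear to be cloning-vector remnants and have no stated function here.

Expression is driven by the composite CAG promoter, annotated as the CMV immediate-early enhancer, the chicken β-actin promoter and a chimeric β-actin/β-globin intron. Together these give strong, broadly active transcription in mammalian cells. The short HBB fragments flanking the coding region are most likely rabbit β-globin sequences belonging to this cassette, and transcripts are terminated by the rabbit β-globin poly(A) signal. The open reading frame begins with an N-terminal "OSF" tag, made up of two Strep-Tag II motifs and a FLAG epitope. According to the catalogue entry, a PreScission protease site follows, allowing the tags to be removed after affinity purification; this site is not annotated in the feature table.

The insert is squirrel monkey CHMP3 truncated at amino acid 155, which removes the C-terminal portion of this ESCRT-III subunit. The annotation tool identifies it by homology to human CHMP3. The stated purpose is expression of this truncated protein in mammalian cells. The associated publication title concerns retroCHMP3 proteins that block budding of enveloped viruses without blocking cytokinesis, so the construct probably serves in that kind of comparison, with the tags allowing detection or pull-down.
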