Features (pLannotate 1.2.2; 21 found; start..end, strand, type, name):
      4..383     +  enhancer       CMV enhancer: human cytomegalovirus immediate early enhancer
    385..662     +  promoter       chicken β-actin promoter: No description available
    663..1679    +  intron         chimeric intron: chimera between introns from chicken β-actin and rabbit β-globin
   1677..1733    +  CDS            HBB (fragment): HBB_LEPEU - Experimental evidence at protein level: Swiss-Prot protein existence level 1. Involved in oxygen transport from the lung to the various peripheral tissues. From Lepus europaeus (European hare).
   1768..1787    +  CDS            Strep-Tag II (fragment): peptide that binds Strep-Tactin®, an engineered form of streptavidin
   1828..1850    +  CDS            Strep-Tag II (fragment): peptide that binds Strep-Tactin®, an engineered form of streptavidin
   1858..1881    +  CDS            FLAG: FLAG® epitope tag, followed by an enterokinase cleavage site
   1924..2388    +  CDS            CHMP3 (fragment): CHMP3_HUMAN - Also known as CGI149, NEDF, VPS24. Experimental evidence at protein level: Swiss-Prot protein existence level 1. Probable core component of the endosomal sorting required for transport complex III (ESCRT-III) which is involved in multivesicular bodies (MVBs) formation and sorting of endosomal cargo proteins into MVBs. MVBs contain intraluminal vesicles (ILVs) that are generated by invagination and scission from the limiting membrane of the endosome and mostly are delivered to lysosomes enabling degradation of membrane proteins, such as stimulated growth factor receptors, lysosoma
   2413..2490    +  CDS            HBB (fragment): HBB_PONPY - Experimental evidence at transcript level: Swiss-Prot protein existence level 2. Involved in oxygen transport from the lung to the various peripheral tissues. From Pongo pygmaeus (Bornean orangutan).
   2561..2616    +  polyA_signal   β-globin poly(A) signal: rabbit β-globin polyadenylation signal (Gil and Proudfoot, 1987)
   3001..3017    -  protein_bind   lac operator: The lac repressor binds to the lac operator to inhibit transcription in E. coli. This inhibition can be relieved by adding lactose or isopropyl-β-D-thiogalactopyranoside (IPTG). lac repressor encoded by lacI
   3025..3055    -  promoter       lac promoter: promoter for the E. coli lac operon
   3070..3091    -  protein_bind   CAP binding site: CAP binding activates transcription in the presence of cAMP. E. coli catabolite activator protein
   3104..3143    -  CDS            lacI (fragment): lac repressor; lacI; The lac repressor binds to the lac operator to inhibit transcription in E. coli. This inhibition can be relieved by adding lactose or isopropyl-β-D-thiogalactopyranoside (IPTG).
   3150..3172    +  promoter       SV40 promoter (fragment): SV40 enhancer and early promoter
   3196..3331    +  rep_origin     SV40 ori: SV40 origin of replication
   3351..3485    +  polyA_signal   SV40 poly(A) signal: SV40 polyadenylation signal
   3487..3541    -  CDS            lacI (fragment): lac repressor; lacI; The lac repressor binds to the lac operator to inhibit transcription in E. coli. This inhibition can be relieved by adding lactose or isopropyl-β-D-thiogalactopyranoside (IPTG).
   3724..4312    -  rep_origin     ori: high-copy-number ColE1/pMB1/pBR322/pUC origin of replication
   4483..5343    -  CDS            AmpR: β-lactamase; bla; confers resistance to ampicillin, carbenicillin, and related antibiotics
   5344..5448    -  promoter       AmpR promoter: bla
>Addgene plasmid #154183 | pCAG-OSF-PP-squirrel-monkey-CHMP3(155) | depositor full sequence | sequence record 298471 | pCAG-OSF-PP-squirrel-monkey-CHMP3(155) sequence 5474 bps
GTCGACATTGATTATTGACTAGTTATTAATAGTAATCAATTACGGGGTCATTAGTTCATAGCCCATATAT
GGAGTTCCGCGTTACATAACTTACGGTAAATGGCCCGCCTGGCTGACCGCCCAACGACCCCCGCCCATTG
ACGTCAATAATGACGTATGTTCCCATAGTAACGCCAATAGGGACTTTCCATTGACGTCAATGGGTGGAGT
ATTTACGGTAAACTGCCCACTTGGCAGTACATCAAGTGTATCATATGCCAAGTACGCCCCCTATTGACGT
CAATGACGGTAAATGGCCCGCCTGGCATTATGCCCAGTACATGACCTTATGGGACTTTCCTACTTGGCAG
TACATCTACGTATTAGTCATCGCTATTACCATGGTCGAGGTGAGCCCCACGTTCTGCTTCACTCTCCCCA
TCTCCCCCCCCTCCCCACCCCCAATTTTGTATTTATTTATTTTTTAATTATTTTGTGCAGCGATGGGGGC
GGGGGGGGGGGGGGGGCGCGCGCCAGGCGGGGCGGGGCGGGGCGAGGGGCGGGGCGGGGCGAGGCGGAGA
GGTGCGGCGGCAGCCAATCAGAGCGGCGCGCTCCGAAAGTTTCCTTTTATGGCGAGGCGGCGGCGGCGGC
GGCCCTATAAAAAGCGAAGCGCGCGGCGGGCGGGAGTCGCTGCGCGCTGCCTTCGCCCCGTGCCCCGCTC
CGCGCCGCCTCGCGCCGCCCGCCCCGGCTCTGACTGACCGCGTTACTCCCACAGGTGAGCGGGCGGGACG
GCCCTTCTCCTCCGGGCTGTAATTAGCGCTTGGTTTAATGACGGCTTGTTTCTTTTCTGTGGCTGCGTGA
AAGCCTTGAGGGGCTCCGGGAGGGCCCTTTGTGCGGGGGGAGCGGCTCGGGGGGTGCGTGCGTGTGTGTG
TGCGTGGGGAGCGCCGCGTGCGGCTCCGCGCTGCCCGGCGGCTGTGAGCGCTGCGGGCGCGGCGCGGGGC
TTTGTGCGCTCCGCAGTGTGCGCGAGGGGAGCGCGGCCGGGGGCGGTGCCCCGCGGTGCGGGGGGGGCTG
CGAGGGGAACAAAGGCTGCGTGCGGGGTGTGTGCGTGGGGGGGTGAGCAGGGGGTGTGGGCGCGTCGGTC
GGGCTGCAACCCCCCCCTGCACCCCCCTCCCCGAGTTGCTGAGCACGGCCCGGCTTCGGGTGCGGGGCTC
CGTACGGGGCGTGGCGCGGGGCTCGCCGTGCCGGGCGGGGGGTGGCGGCAGGTGGGGGTGCCGGGCGGGG
CGGGGCCGCCTCGGGCCGGGGAGGGCTCGGGGGAGGGGCGCGGCGGCCCCCGGAGCGCCGGCGGCTGTCG
AGGCGCGGCGAGCCGCAGCCATTGCCTTTTATGGTAATCGTGCGAGAGGGCGCAGGGACTTCCTTTGTCC
CAAATCTGTGCGGAGCCGAAATCTGGGAGGCGCCGCCGCACCCCCTCTAGCGGGCGCGGGGCGAAGCGGT
GCGGCGCCGGCAGGAAGGAAATGGGCGGGGAGGGCCTTCGTGCGTCGCCGCGCCGCCGTCCCCTTCTCCC
TCTCCAGCCTCGGGGCTGTCCGCGGGGGGACGGCTGCCTTCGGGGGGGACGGGGCAGGGCGGGGTTCGGC
TTCTGGCGTGTGACCGGCGGCTCTAGAGCCTCTGCTAACCATGTTCATGCCTTCTTCTTTTTCCTACAGC
TCCTGGGCAACGTGCTGGTTATTGTGCTGTCTCATCATTTTGGCAAAGAATTCCTCGATCGACGGTATCG
ATGCCACCATGGCTAGCTGGAGCCACCCGCAGTTCGAGAAAGGTGGAGGTGCCCGAGGTGGATCGGGAGG
TGGATCGTGGAGCCACCCGCAGTTCGAAAAAGGATTCGATTACAAGGATGACGATGACAAGGGCACAAGA
TCTCTGGAAGTCCTGTTCCAGGGCCCGGGTACCATGGGGCTGTTTGGAAAAACCCAGGAGAAGCCACCCA
AAGAACTGGTCAATGAATGGTCATTGAAGATAAGAAAGGAAATGAGAGTTGTTGACAGGCAAATAAGGGA
TATCCAAAGAGAAGAAGAAAAAGTGAAACGATCTGTGAAAGATGCAGCCAAGAAGGGCCAGAAGGATGTC
TGTGTAGTTCTGGCCAAGGAGATGATCAGGTCAAGGAAGGCCGTGAGCAAGCTATATGCATCCAAAGCGC
ACATGAATTCGGTGCTCATGGGGATGAAGAACCAGCTCGCGGTCTTGCGAGTGGCTGGTTCCCTGCAGAA
GAGCACAGAAGTGATGAAGGCCATGCAAAGTCTTGTGAAGATTCCAGAAATTCAGGCCACCATGAGGGAG
CTATCCAAAGAAATGATGAAGGCTGGGATCATAGAGGAGATGTTAGAGGACACTTTTGAAAGCATGGATG
ATCAGGAATGAATCTTAATTAATTAACTCGAGGAATTCACTCCTCAGGTGCAGGCTGCCTATCAGAAGGT
GGTGGCTGGTGTGGCCAATGCCCTGGCTCACAAATACCACTGAGATCTTTTTCCCTCTGCCAAAAATTAT
GGGGACATCATGAAGCCCCTTGAGCATCTGACTTCTGGCTAATAAAGGAAATTTATTTTCATTGCAATAG
TGTGTTGGAATTTTTTGTGTCTCTCACTCGGAAGGACATATGGGAGGGCAAATCATTTAAAACATCAGAA
TGAGTATTTGGTTTAGAGTTTGGCAACATATGCCCATATGCTGGCTGCCATGAACAAAGGTTGGCTATAA
AGAGGTCATCAGTATATGAAACAGCCCCCTGCTGTCCATTCCTTATTCCATAGAAAAGCCTTGACTTGAG
GTTAGATTTTTTTTATATTTTGTTTTGTGTTATTTTTTTCTTTAACATCCCTAAAATTTTCCTTACATGT
TTTACTAGCCAGATTTTTCCTCCTCTCCTGACTACTCCCAGTCATAGCTGTCCCTCTTCTCTTATGGAGA
TCCCTCGACCTGCAGCCCAAGCTTGGCGTAATCATGGTCATAGCTGTTTCCTGTGTGAAATTGTTATCCG
CTCACAATTCCACACAACATACGAGCCGGAAGCATAAAGTGTAAAGCCTGGGGTGCCTAATGAGTGAGCT
AACTCACATTAATTGCGTTGCGCTCACTGCCCGCTTTCCAGTCGGGAAACCTGTCGTGCCAGCGGATCCG
CATCTCAATTAGTCAGCAACCATAGTCCCGCCCCTAACTCCGCCCATCCCGCCCCTAACTCCGCCCAGTT
CCGCCCATTCTCCGCCCCATGGCTGACTAATTTTTTTTATTTATGCAGAGGCCGAGGCCGCCTCGGCCTC
TGAGCTATTCCAGAAGTAGTGAGGAGGCTTTTTTGGAGGCCTAGGCTTTTGCAAAAAGCTAACTTGTTTA
TTGCAGCTTATAATGGTTACAAATAAAGCAATAGCATCACAAATTTCACAAATAAAGCATTTTTTTCACT
GCATTCTAGTTGTGGTTTGTCCAAACTCATCAATGTATCTTATCATGTCTGGATCCGCTGCATTAATGAA
TCGGCCAACGCGCGGGGAGAGGCGGTTTGCGTATTGGGCGCTCTTCCGCTTCCTCGCTCACTGACTCGCT
GCGCTCGGTCGTTCGGCTGCGGCGAGCGGTATCAGCTCACTCAAAGGCGGTAATACGGTTATCCACAGAA
TCAGGGGATAACGCAGGAAAGAACATGTGAGCAAAAGGCCAGCAAAAGGCCAGGAACCGTAAAAAGGCCG
CGTTGCTGGCGTTTTTCCATAGGCTCCGCCCCCCTGACGAGCATCACAAAAATCGACGCTCAAGTCAGAG
GTGGCGAAACCCGACAGGACTATAAAGATACCAGGCGTTTCCCCCTGGAAGCTCCCTCGTGCGCTCTCCT
GTTCCGACCCTGCCGCTTACCGGATACCTGTCCGCCTTTCTCCCTTCGGGAAGCGTGGCGCTTTCTCAAT
GCTCACGCTGTAGGTATCTCAGTTCGGTGTAGGTCGTTCGCTCCAAGCTGGGCTGTGTGCACGAACCCCC
CGTTCAGCCCGACCGCTGCGCCTTATCCGGTAACTATCGTCTTGAGTCCAACCCGGTAAGACACGACTTA
TCGCCACTGGCAGCAGCCACTGGTAACAGGATTAGCAGAGCGAGGTATGTAGGCGGTGCTACAGAGTTCT
TGAAGTGGTGGCCTAACTACGGCTACACTAGAAGGACAGTATTTGGTATCTGCGCTCTGCTGAAGCCAGT
TACCTTCGGAAAAAGAGTTGGTAGCTCTTGATCCGGCAAACAAACCACCGCTGGTAGCGGTGGTTTTTTT
GTTTGCAAGCAGCAGATTACGCGCAGAAAAAAAGGATCTCAAGAAGATCCTTTGATCTTTTCTACGGGGT
CTGACGCTCAGTGGAACGAAAACTCACGTTAAGGGATTTTGGTCATGAGATTATCAAAAAGGATCTTCAC
CTAGATCCTTTTAAATTAAAAATGAAGTTTTAAATCAATCTAAAGTATATATGAGTAAACTTGGTCTGAC
AGTTACCAATGCTTAATCAGTGAGGCACCTATCTCAGCGATCTGTCTATTTCGTTCATCCATAGTTGCCT
GACTCCCCGTCGTGTAGATAACTACGATACGGGAGGGCTTACCATCTGGCCCCAGTGCTGCAATGATACC
GCGAGACCCACGCTCACCGGCTCCAGATTTATCAGCAATAAACCAGCCAGCCGGAAGGGCCGAGCGCAGA
AGTGGTCCTGCAACTTTATCCGCCTCCATCCAGTCTATTAATTGTTGCCGGGAAGCTAGAGTAAGTAGTT
CGCCAGTTAATAGTTTGCGCAACGTTGTTGCCATTGCTACAGGCATCGTGGTGTCACGCTCGTCGTTTGG
TATGGCTTCATTCAGCTCCGGTTCCCAACGATCAAGGCGAGTTACATGATCCCCCATGTTGTGCAAAAAA
GCGGTTAGCTCCTTCGGTCCTCCGATCGTTGTCAGAAGTAAGTTGGCCGCAGTGTTATCACTCATGGTTA
TGGCAGCACTGCATAATTCTCTTACTGTCATGCCATCCGTAAGATGCTTTTCTGTGACTGGTGAGTACTC
AACCAAGTCATTCTGAGAATAGTGTATGCGGCGACCGAGTTGCTCTTGCCCGGCGTCAATACGGGATAAT
ACCGCGCCACATAGCAGAACTTTAAAAGTGCTCATCATTGGAAAACGTTCTTCGGGGCGAAAACTCTCAA
GGATCTTACCGCTGTTGAGATCCAGTTCGATGTAACCCACTCGTGCACCCAACTGATCTTCAGCATCTTT
TACTTTCACCAGCGTTTCTGGGTGAGCAAAAACAGGAAGGCAAAATGCCGCAAAAAAGGGAATAAGGGCG
ACACGGAAATGTTGAATACTCATACTCTTCCTTTTTCAATATTATTGAAGCATTTATCAGGGTTATTGTC
TCATGAGCGGATACATATTTGAATGTATTTAGAAAAATAAACAAATAGGGGTTCCGCGCACATTTCCCCG
AAAAGTGCCACCTG
