Features (pLannotate 1.2.2; 21 found; start..end, strand, type, name):
      4..383     +  enhancer       CMV enhancer: human cytomegalovirus immediate early enhancer
    385..662     +  promoter       chicken β-actin promoter: No description available
    663..1679    +  intron         chimeric intron: chimera between introns from chicken β-actin and rabbit β-globin
   1677..1733    +  CDS            HBB (fragment): HBB_LEPEU - Experimental evidence at protein level: Swiss-Prot protein existence level 1. Involved in oxygen transport from the lung to the various peripheral tissues. From Lepus europaeus (European hare).
   1768..1787    +  CDS            Strep-Tag II (fragment): peptide that binds Strep-Tactin®, an engineered form of streptavidin
   1828..1850    +  CDS            Strep-Tag II (fragment): peptide that binds Strep-Tactin®, an engineered form of streptavidin
   1858..1881    +  CDS            FLAG: FLAG® epitope tag, followed by an enterokinase cleavage site
   1924..2388    +  CDS            CHMP3 (fragment): CHMP3_HUMAN - Also known as CGI149, NEDF, VPS24. Experimental evidence at protein level: Swiss-Prot protein existence level 1. Probable core component of the endosomal sorting required for transport complex III (ESCRT-III) which is involved in multivesicular bodies (MVBs) formation and sorting of endosomal cargo proteins into MVBs. MVBs contain intraluminal vesicles (ILVs) that are generated by invagination and scission from the limiting membrane of the endosome and mostly are delivered to lysosomes enabling degradation of membrane proteins, such as stimulated growth factor receptors, lysosoma
   2413..2490    +  CDS            HBB (fragment): HBB_PONPY - Experimental evidence at transcript level: Swiss-Prot protein existence level 2. Involved in oxygen transport from the lung to the various peripheral tissues. From Pongo pygmaeus (Bornean orangutan).
   2561..2616    +  polyA_signal   β-globin poly(A) signal: rabbit β-globin polyadenylation signal (Gil and Proudfoot, 1987)
   3001..3017    -  protein_bind   lac operator: The lac repressor binds to the lac operator to inhibit transcription in E. coli. This inhibition can be relieved by adding lactose or isopropyl-β-D-thiogalactopyranoside (IPTG). lac repressor encoded by lacI
   3025..3055    -  promoter       lac promoter: promoter for the E. coli lac operon
   3070..3091    -  protein_bind   CAP binding site: CAP binding activates transcription in the presence of cAMP. E. coli catabolite activator protein
   3104..3143    -  CDS            lacI (fragment): lac repressor; lacI; The lac repressor binds to the lac operator to inhibit transcription in E. coli. This inhibition can be relieved by adding lactose or isopropyl-β-D-thiogalactopyranoside (IPTG).
   3150..3172    +  promoter       SV40 promoter (fragment): SV40 enhancer and early promoter
   3196..3331    +  rep_origin     SV40 ori: SV40 origin of replication
   3351..3485    +  polyA_signal   SV40 poly(A) signal: SV40 polyadenylation signal
   3487..3541    -  CDS            lacI (fragment): lac repressor; lacI; The lac repressor binds to the lac operator to inhibit transcription in E. coli. This inhibition can be relieved by adding lactose or isopropyl-β-D-thiogalactopyranoside (IPTG).
   3724..4312    -  rep_origin     ori: high-copy-number ColE1/pMB1/pBR322/pUC origin of replication
   4483..5343    -  CDS            AmpR: β-lactamase; bla; confers resistance to ampicillin, carbenicillin, and related antibiotics
   5344..5448    -  promoter       AmpR promoter: bla
>Addgene plasmid #154183 | pCAG-OSF-PP-squirrel-monkey-CHMP3(155) | addgene full sequence | sequence record 308962 | Addgene NGS Result
GTCGACATTGATTATTGACTAGTTATTAATAGTAATCAATTACGGGGTCATTAGTTCATAGCCCATATAT
GGAGTTCCGCGTTACATAACTTACGGTAAATGGCCCGCCTGGCTGACCGCCCAACGACCCCCGCCCATTG
ACGTCAATAATGACGTATGTTCCCATAGTAACGCCAATAGGGACTTTCCATTGACGTCAATGGGTGGAGT
ATTTACGGTAAACTGCCCACTTGGCAGTACATCAAGTGTATCATATGCCAAGTACGCCCCCTATTGACGT
CAATGACGGTAAATGGCCCGCCTGGCATTATGCCCAGTACATGACCTTATGGGACTTTCCTACTTGGCAG
TACATCTACGTATTAGTCATCGCTATTACCATGGTCGAGGTGAGCCCCACGTTCTGCTTCACTCTCCCCA
TCTCCCCCCCCTCCCCACCCCCAATTTTGTATTTATTTATTTTTTAATTATTTTGTGCAGCGATGGGGGC
GGGGGGGGGGGGGGGGCGCGCGCCRGGGGGGGGGGGGGGGGGGGGGGGGGGGGGSGGGGSGAGGCGGAGA
GGTGCGGCGGCAGCCAATCAGAGCGGCGCGCTCCGAAAGTTTCCTTTTATGGCGAGGCGGCGGCGGCGGC
GGCCCTATAAAAAGCGAAGCGCGCGGCGGGCGGGAGTCGCTGCGCGCTGCCTTCGCCCCGTGCCCCGCTC
CGCCGCCGCCTCGCGCCGCCCGCCCCGGCTCTGACTGACCGCGTTACTCCCACAGGTGAGCGGGCGGGAC
GGCCCTTCTCCTCCGGGCTGTAATTAGCGCTTGGTTTAATGACGGCTTGTTTCTTTTCTGTGGCTGCGTG
AAAGCCTTGAGGGGCTCCGGGAGGGCCCTTTGTGCGGGGGGAGCGGCTCGGGGGGTGCGTGCGTGTGTGT
GTGCGTGGGGAGCGCCGCGTGCGGCTCCGCGCTGCCCGGCGGCTGTGAGCGCTGCGGGCGCGGCGCGGGG
CTTTGTGCGCTCCGCAGTGTGCGCGAGGGGAGCGCGGCCGGGGGCGGTGCCCCGCGGTGCGGGGGGGGCT
GCGAGGGGAACAAAGGCTGCGTGCGGGGTGTGTGCGTGGGGGGGTGAGCAGGGGGTGTGGGCGCGTCGGT
CGGGCTGCAACCCCCCCTGCACCCCCCTCCCCGAGTTGCTGAGCACGGCCCGGCTTCGGGTGCGGGGCTC
CGTACGGGGCGTGGCGCGGGGCTCGCCGTGCCGGGCGGGGGGTGGCGGCAGGTGGGGGTGCCGGGCGGGG
CGGGGCCGCCTCGGGCCGGGGRGGGCTCGGGGGAGGGGCGCGGCGGCCCCCGGAGCGCCGGCGGCTGTCG
AGGCGCGGCGAGCCGCAGCCATTGCCTTTTATGGTAATCGTGCGAGAGGGCGCAGGGACTTCCTTTGTCC
CAAATCTGTGCGGAGCCGAAATCTGGGAGGCGCCGCCGCACCCCCTCTAGCGGGCGCGGGGCGAAGCGGT
GCGGCGCCGGCAGGAAGGAAATGGGCGGGGAGGGCCTTCGTGCGTCGCCGCGCCGCCGTCCCCTTCTCCC
TCTCCAGCCTCGGGGCTGTCCGCGGGGGGACGGCTGCCTTCGGGGGGGACGGGGCAGGGCGGGGTTCGGC
TTCTGGCGTGTGACCGGCGGCTCTAGAGCCTCTGCTAACCATGTTCATGCCTTCTTCTTTTTCCTACAGC
TCCTGGGCAACGTGCTGGTTATTGTGCTGTCTCATCATTTTGGCAAAGAATTCCTCGATCGACGGTATCG
ATGCCACCATGGCTAGCTGGAGCCACCCGCAGTTCGAGAAAGGTGGAGGTGCCCGAGGTGGATCGGGAGG
TGGATCGTGGAGCCACCCGCAGTTCGAAAAAGGATTCGATTACAAGGATGACGATGACAAGGGCACAAGA
TCTCTGGAAGTCCTGTTCCAGGGCCCGGGTACCATGGGGCTGTTTGGAAAAACCCAGGAGAAGCCACCCA
AAGAACTGGTCAATGAATGGTCATTGAAGATAAGAAAGGAAATGAGAGTTGTTGACAGGCAAATAAGGGA
TATCCAAAGAGAAGAAGAAAAAGTGAAACGATCTGTGAAAGATGCAGCCAAGAAGGGCCAGAAGGATGTC
TGTGTAGTTCTGGCCAAGGAGATGATCAGGTCAAGGAAGGCCGTGAGCAAGCTATATGCATCCAAAGCGC
ACATGAATTCGGTGCTCATGGGGATGAAGAACCAGCTCGCGGTCTTGCGAGTGGCTGGTTCCCTGCAGAA
GAGCACAGAAGTGATGAAGGCCATGCAAAGTCTTGTGAAGATTCCAGAAATTCAGGCCACCATGAGGGAG
CTATCCAAAGAAATGATGAAGGCTGGGATCATAGAGGAGATGTTAGAGGACACTTTTGAAAGCATGGATG
ATCAGGAATGAATCTTAATTAATTAACTCGAGGAATTCACTCCTCAGGTGCAGGCTGCCTATCAGAAGGT
GGTGGCTGGTGTGGCCAATGCCCTGGCTCACAAATACCACTGAGATCTTTTTCCCTCTGCCAAAAATTAT
GGGGACATCATGAAGCCCCTTGAGCATCTGACTTCTGGCTAATAAAGGAAATTTATTTTCATTGCAATAG
TGTGTTGGAATTTTTTGTGTCTCTCACTCGGAAGGACATATGGGAGGGCAAATCATTTAAAACATCAGAA
TGAGTATTTGGTTTAGAGTTTGGCAACATATGCCCATATGCTGGCTGCCATGAACAAAGGTTGGCTATAA
AGAGGTCATCAGTATATGAAACAGCCCCCTGCTGTCCATTCCTTATTCCATAGAAAAGCCTTGACTTGAG
GTTAGATTTTTTTTATATTTTGTTTTGTGTTATTTTTTTCTTTAACATCCCTAAAATTTTCCTTACATGT
TTTACTAGCCAGATTTTTCCTCCTCTCCTGACTACTCCCAGTCATAGCTGTCCCTCTTCTCTTATGGAGA
TCCCTCGACCTGCAGCCCAAGCTTGGCGTAATCATGGTCATAGCTGTTTCCTGTGTGAAATTGTTATCCG
CTCACAATTCCACACAACATACGAGCCGGAAGCATAAAGTGTAAAGCCTGGGGTGCCTAATGAGTGAGCT
AACTCACATTAATTGCGTTGCGCTCACTGCCCGCTTTCCAGTCGGGAAACCTGTCGTGCCAGCGGATCCG
CATCTCAATTAGTCAGCAACCATAGTCCCGCCCCTAACTCCGCCCATCCCGCCCCTAACTCCGCCCAGTT
CCGCCCATTCTCCGCCCCATGGCTGACTAATTTTTTTTATTTATGCAGAGGCCGAGGCCGCCTCGGCCTC
TGAGCTATTCCAGAAGTAGTGAGGAGGCTTTTTTGGAGGCCTAGGCTTTTGCAAAAAGCTAACTTGTTTA
TTGCAGCTTATAATGGTTACAAATAAAGCAATAGCATCACAAATTTCACAAATAAAGCATTTTTTTCACT
GCATTCTAGTTGTGGTTTGTCCAAACTCATCAATGTATCTTATCATGTCTGGATCCGCTGCATTAATGAA
TCGGCCAACGCGCGGGGAGAGGCGGTTTGCGTATTGGGCGCTCTTCCGCTTCCTCGCTCACTGACTCGCT
GCGCTCGGTCGTTCGGCTGCGGCGAGCGGTATCAGCTCACTCAAAGGCGGTAATACGGTTATCCACAGAA
TCAGGGGATAACGCAGGAAAGAACATGTGAGCAAAAGGCCAGCAAAAGGCCAGGAACCGTAAAAAGGCCG
CGTTGCTGGCGTTTTTCCATAGGCTCCGCCCCCCTGACGAGCATCACAAAAATCGACGCTCAAGTCAGAG
GTGGCGAAACCCGACAGGACTATAAAGATACCAGGCGTTTCCCCCTGGAAGCTCCCTCGTGCGCTCTCCT
GTTCCGACCCTGCCGCTTACCGGATACCTGTCCGCCTTTCTCCCTTCGGGAAGCGTGGCGCTTTCTCATA
GCTCACGCTGTAGGTATCTCAGTTCGGTGTAGGTCGTTCGCTCCAAGCTGGGCTGTGTGCACGAACCCCC
CGTTCAGCCCGACCGCTGCGCCTTATCCGGTAACTATCGTCTTGAGTCCAACCCGGTAAGACACGACTTA
TCGCCACTGGCAGCAGCCACTGGTAACAGGATTAGCAGAGCGAGGTATGTAGGCGGTGCTACAGAGTTCT
TGAAGTGGTGGCCTAACTACGGCTACACTAGAAGAACAGTATTTGGTATCTGCGCTCTGCTGAAGCCAGT
TACCTTCGGAAAAAGAGTTGGTAGCTCTTGATCCGGCAAACAAACCACCGCTGGTAGCGGTGGTTTTTTT
GTTTGCAAGCAGCAGATTACGCGCAGAAAAAAAGGATCTCAAGAAGATCCTTTGATCTTTTCTACGGGGT
CTGACGCTCAGTGGAACGAAAACTCACGTTAAGGGATTTTGGTCATGAGATTATCAAAAAGGATCTTCAC
CTAGATCCTTTTAAATTAAAAATGAAGTTTTAAATCAATCTAAAGTATATATGAGTAAACTTGGTCTGAC
AGTTACCAATGCTTAATCAGTGAGGCACCTATCTCAGCGATCTGTCTATTTCGTTCATCCATAGTTGCCT
GACTCCCCGTCGTGTAGATAACTACGATACGGGAGGGCTTACCATCTGGCCCCAGTGCTGCAATGATACC
GCGAGACCCACGCTCACCGGCTCCAGATTTATCAGCAATAAACCAGCCAGCCGGAAGGGCCGAGCGCAGA
AGTGGTCCTGCAACTTTATCCGCCTCCATCCAGTCTATTAATTGTTGCCGGGAAGCTAGAGTAAGTAGTT
CGCCAGTTAATAGTTTGCGCAACGTTGTTGCCATTGCTACAGGCATCGTGGTGTCACGCTCGTCGTTTGG
TATGGCTTCATTCAGCTCCGGTTCCCAACGATCAAGGCGAGTTACATGATCCCCCATGTTGTGCAAAAAA
GCGGTTAGCTCCTTCGGTCCTCCGATCGTTGTCAGAAGTAAGTTGGCCGCAGTGTTATCACTCATGGTTA
TGGCAGCACTGCATAATTCTCTTACTGTCATGCCATCCGTAAGATGCTTTTCTGTGACTGGTGAGTACTC
AACCAAGTCATTCTGAGAATAGTGTATGCGGCGACCGAGTTGCTCTTGCCCGGCGTCAATACGGGATAAT
ACCGCGCCACATAGCAGAACTTTAAAAGTGCTCATCATTGGAAAACGTTCTTCGGGGCGAAAACTCTCAA
GGATCTTACCGCTGTTGAGATCCAGTTCGATGTAACCCACTCGTGCACCCAACTGATCTTCAGCATCTTT
TACTTTCACCAGCGTTTCTGGGTGAGCAAAAACAGGAAGGCAAAATGCCGCAAAAAAGGGAATAAGGGCG
ACACGGAAATGTTGAATACTCATACTCTTCCTTTTTCAATATTATTGAAGCATTTATCAGGGTTATTGTC
TCATGAGCGGATACATATTTGAATGTATTTAGAAAAATAAACAAATAGGGGTTCCGCGCACATTTCCCCG
AAAAGTGCCACCTG
